Addgene plasmid #148728: pnYC-NpH-SceIF4E_25-213-K42AK168AK187A_AF
Purpose: Bacterial Expression of SceIF4E_25-213-K42AK168AK187A
Depositing lab: Elisa Izaurralde. Depositing organization: Max Planck Institute for Developmental Biology. Publication: Structural motifs in eIF4G and 4E-BPs modulate their binding to eIF4E to regulate translation initiation in yeast. Gruner S, Weber R, Peter D, Chung MY, Igreja C, Valkov E, Izaurralde E. Nucleic Acids Res. 2018 Jul 27;46(13):6893-6908. doi: 10.1093/nar/gky542. PubMed 30053226.
Backbone
  Vector backbone: Unknown
  Vector type: Bacterial Expression
Growth in bacteria
  Bacterial resistance: Chloramphenicol, 25 μg/mL
  Growth temperature: 37°C
  Growth strain: DH5alpha
  Copy number: Low Copy
Gene/Insert
  Gene/Insert name: SceIF4E_25-213-K42AK168AK187A
  Species: S. cerevisiae (budding yeast)
  Entrez Gene: CDC33 (a.k.a. YOL139C, TIF45)
  Cloning method: Unknown
Terms and licenses: Academic/Nonprofit Terms; Industry Terms: Not Available to Industry
Depositor comments: Geneart clone of ScEIF4E, codon optimized for Expression in E.coli. (sequence according to Uniprot.: P07260) Plasmids from this collection were made available to the research community and donated after the lab closed. Please note that the sequence provided by the depositing laboratory may be theoretical/predicted or based on Sanger sequencing results. There may be discrepancies between sequencing results obtained by Addgene and the depositor sequence. If an Addgene verified sequence is not available, please contact before placing your order to request that our lab fully sequence the plasmid.
How to cite: pnYC-NpH-SceIF4E_25-213-K42AK168AK187A_AF was a gift from Elisa Izaurralde (Addgene plasmid # 148728 ; http://n2t.net/addgene:148728 ; RRID:Addgene_148728)
