[The description below was written by a language model from this plasmid's Addgene catalogue record and pLannotate feature annotations shown in this document.]
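Description:
pnYC-NpH-SceIF4E_25-213-K42AK168AK187A_AF is a 4,970 nt bacterial expression plasmid for producing a truncated, triple-mutant form of the Saccharomyces cerevisiae cap-binding protein eIF4E (gene CDC33, also called TIF45) in E. coli. The catalogue lists the backbone as unknown, but the annotated features point to a pACYC-like architecture. It has a p15A origin of replication, a chloramphenicol acetyltransferase gene driven by the cat promoter (spanning the sequence origin), and several disrupted fragments of a tetracycline resistance gene with its tet promoter, into which the expression cassette appears to have been placed. Selection is with chloramphenicol and the plasmid is recorded as low copy. Because p15A is compatible with ColE1-type origins, such a vector can coexist with a second plasmid, which suits co-expression of binding partners, although the record does not state that this was the intent.

The expression cassette consists of a T7 promoter with an adjacent lac operator, the T7 gene 10 ribosome binding site, the coding region and a T7 terminator, giving IPTG-inducible transcription in hosts that supply T7 RNA polymerase. A short match to a His/TEV-type composite tag lies just upstream of the insert, suggesting an N-terminal affinity tag; its exact composition and any protease site are not stated. The insert encodes residues 25–213 of eIF4E with K42A, K168A and K187A substitutions, derived from a synthetic gene codon-optimised for E. coli. The associated study concerns how structural motifs in eIF4G and 4E-BPs modulate binding to eIF4E in yeast. The purpose of the three lysine-to-alanine changes is not given. The deposited sequence may be theoretical rather than fully verified.
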