Features (pLannotate 1.2.2; 18 found; start..end, strand, type, name):
    739..834     -  CDS            resD (fragment): REDF_ECOLI - Also known as D. Protein inferred from homology: Swiss-Prot protein existence level 3. Acts as a repressor of transcription and as a site-specific resolvase that cleaves at the RfsF site. From Escherichia coli (strain K12).
    824..881     +  CDS            TcR (fragment): tetracycline efflux protein; tet; confers resistance to tetracycline
    878..971     -  CDS            TcR (fragment): tetracycline efflux protein; tet; confers resistance to tetracycline
   1475..2375    -  CDS            TcR (fragment): tetracycline efflux protein; tet; confers resistance to tetracycline
   2402..2420    +  promoter       T7 promoter: promoter for bacteriophage T7 RNA polymerase
   2421..2445    +  protein_bind   lac operator: The lac repressor binds to the lac operator to inhibit transcription in E. coli. This inhibition can be relieved by adding lactose or isopropyl-β-D-thiogalactopyranoside (IPTG). lac repressor encoded by lacI
   2460..2482    +  RBS            RBS: efficient ribosome binding site from bacteriophage T7 gene 10 (Olins and Rangwala, 1989)
   2501..2517    +  CDS            capTEV™ (fragment): composite tag for in vivo biotinylation, TEV protease cleavage, and 6xHis tagging
   2570..3136    +  CDS            CDC33 (fragment): IF4E_YEAST - Also known as TIF45. Experimental evidence at protein level: Swiss-Prot protein existence level 1. Recognizes and binds the 7-methylguanosine-containing mRNA cap during an early step in the initiation of protein synthesis and facilitates ribosome binding by inducing the unwinding of the mRNAs secondary structures. From Saccharomyces cerevisiae (strain ATCC 204508 / S288c) (Baker's yeast).
   3159..3208    +  CDS            SET1 (fragment): solubility-enhancement tag derived from T7 phage gene 10B
   3216..3263    +  terminator     T7 terminator: transcription terminator for bacteriophage T7 RNA polymerase
   3286..3390    -  CDS            TcR (fragment): tetracycline efflux protein; tet; confers resistance to tetracycline
   3438..3466    -  promoter       tet promoter: E. coli promoter for tetracycline efflux protein gene
   3578..4123    +  rep_origin     p15A ori: Plasmids containing the medium-copy-number p15A origin of replication can be propagated in E. coli cells that contain a second plasmid with the ColE1 origin.
   4211..4266    +  rep_origin     RSF ori (fragment): Plasmids containing the RSF 1030 origin of replication can be propagated in E. coli cells that contain additional plasmids with compatible origins.
   4385..4528    -  mobile_element IS1 (fragment): prokaryotic transposable element IS1
   4649..4751    +  promoter       cat promoter: promoter of the E. coli cat gene encoding chloramphenicol acetyltransferase
   4752..441     +  CDS            CmR (across the origin): chloramphenicol acetyltransferase; cat; confers resistance to chloramphenicol
>Addgene plasmid #148728 | pnYC-NpH-SceIF4E_25-213-K42AK168AK187A_AF | depositor full sequence | sequence record 291176 | Full Sequence
GGTATGGCAATGAAAGACGGTGAGCTGGTGATATGGGATAGTGTTCACCCTTGTTACACCGTTTTCCATG
AGCAAACTGAAACGTTTTCATCGCTCTGGAGTGAATACCACGACGATTTCCGGCAGTTTCTACACATATA
TTCGCAAGATGTGGCGTGTTACGGTGAAAACCTGGCCTATTTCCCTAAAGGGTTTATTGAGAATATGTTT
TTCGTCTCAGCCAATCCCTGGGTGAGTTTCACCAGTTTTGATTTAAACGTGGCCAATATGGACAACTTCT
TCGCCCCCGTTTTCACCATGGGCAAATATTATACGCAAGGCGACAAGGTGCTGATGCCGCTGGCGATTCA
GGTTCATCATGCCGTCTGTGATGGCTTCCATGTCGGCAGAATGCTTAATGAATTACAACAGTACTGCGAT
GAGTGGCAGGGCGGGGCGTAATTTTTTTAAGGCAGTTATTGGTGCCCTTAAACGCCTGGTGCTACGCCTG
AATAAGTGATAATAAGCGGATGAATGGCAGAAATTCGAAAGCAAATTCGACCCGGTCGTCGGTTCAGGGC
AGGGTCGTTAAATAGCCGCTTATGTCTATTGCTGGTTTACCGGTTTATTGACTACCGGAAGCAGTGTGAC
CGTGTGCTTCTCAAATGCCTGAGGCCAGTTTGCTCAGGCTCTCCCCGTGGAGGTAATAATTGACGATATG
ATCATTTATTCTGCCTCCCAGAGCCTGATAAAAACGGTTAGCGCTTCGTTAATACAGATGTAGGTGTTCC
ACAGGGTAGCCAGCAGCATCCTGCGATGCAGATCCGGAACATAATGGTGCAGGGCGCTTGTTTCGGCGTG
GGTATGGTGGCAGGCCCCGTGGCCGGGGGACTGTTGGGCGCTGCCGGCACCTGTCCTACGAGTTGCATGA
TAAAGAAGACAGTCATAAGTGCGGCGACGATAGTCATGCCCCGCGCCCACCGGAAGGAGCTACCGGACAG
CGGTGCGGACTGTTGTAACTCAGAATAAGAAATGAGGCCGCTCATGGCGTTGACTCTCAGTCATAGTATC
GTGGTATCACCGGTTGGTTCCACTCTCTGTTGCGGGCAACTTCAGCAGCACGTAGGGGACTTCCGCGTTT
CCAGACTTTACGAAACACGGAAACCGAAGACCATTCATGTTGTTGCTCAGGTCGCAGACGTTTTGCAGCA
GCAGTCGCTTCACGTTCGCTCGCGTATCGGTGATTCATTCTGCTAACCAGTAAGGCAACCCCGCCAGCCT
AGCCGGGTCCTCAACGACAGGAGCACGATCATGCGCACCCGTGGCCAGGACCCAACGCTGCCCGAGATGC
GCCGCGTGCGGCTGCTGGAGATGGCGGACGCGATGGATATGTTCTGCCAAGGGTTGGTTTGCGCATTCAC
AGTTCTCCGCAAGAATTGATTGGCTCCAATTCTTGGAGTGGTGAATCCGTTAGCGAGGTGCCGCCGGCTT
CCATTCAGGTCGAGGTGGCCCGGCTCCATGCACCGCGACGCAACGCGGGGAGGCAGACAAGGTATAGGGC
GGCGCCTACAATCCATGCCAACCCGTTCCATGTGCTCGCCGAGGCGGCATAAATCGCCGTGACGATCAGC
GGTCCAGTGATCGAAGTTAGGCTGGTAAGAGCCGCGAGCGATCCTTGAAGCTGTCCCTGATGGTCGTCAT
CTACCTGCCTGGACAGCATGGCCTGCAACGCGGGCATCCCGATGCCGCCGGAAGCGAGAAGAATCATAAT
GGGGAAGGCCATCCAGCCTCGCGTCGCGAACGCCAGCAAGACGTAGCCCAGCGCGTCGGCCGCCATGCCG
GCGATAATGGCCTGCTTCTCGCCGAAACGTTTGGTGGCGGGACCAGTGACGAAGGCTTGAGCGAGGGCGT
GCAAGATTCCGAATACCGCAAGCGACAGGCCGATCATCGTCGCGCTCCAGCGAAAGCGGTCCTCGCCGAA
AATGACCCAGAGCGCTGCCGGCACCTGTCCTACGAGTTGCATGATAAAGAAGACAGTCATAAGTGCGGCG
ACGATAGTCATGCCCCGCGCCCACCGGAAGGAGCTGACTGGGTTGAAGGCTCTCAAGGGCATCGGTCGAC
GCTCTCCCTTATGCGACTCCTGCATTAGGAAGCAGCCCAGTAGTAGGTTGAGGCCGTTGAGCACCGCCGC
CGCAAGGAATGGTGCATGCAAGGAGATGGCGCCCAACAGTCCCCCGGCCACGGGGCCTGCCACCATACCC
ACGCCGAAACAAGCGCTCATGAGCCCGAAGTGGCGAGCCCGATCTTCCCCATCGGTGATGTCGGCGATAT
AGGCGCCAGCAACCGCACCTGTGGCGCCGGTGATGCCGGCCACGATGCGTCCGGCGTAGAGGATCAGACT
AAGATCTCGATCCCGCGAAATTAATACGACTCACTATAGGGGAATTGTGAGCGGATAACAATTCCCCACT
AGTAATAATTTTGTTTAACTTTAAGAAGGAGATATACCATGGGCAGCAGCCATCATCATCATCATCACAG
CAGCGGTACCGGCAGCGGCCTGGAAGTTCTGTTCCAGGGGCCCCATATGACCGTTCTGAGCGATAGCGCA
CATTTTGATGTTAAACATCCGCTGAATACCGCGTGGACCCTGTGGTATACAAAACCGGCAGTTGATAAAA
GCGAAAGCTGGTCAGATCTGCTGCGTCCGGTTACCAGTTTTCAGACCGTTGAAGAATTTTGGGCCATTAT
TCAGAATATTCCGGAACCGCATGAACTGCCGCTGAAAAGCGATTATCATGTGTTTCGTAATGATGTTCGT
CCGGAATGGGAAGATGAAGCAAATGCAAAAGGTGGCAAATGGTCATTTCAGCTGCGTGGTAAAGGTGCAG
ATATTGATGAACTGTGGCTGCGTACCCTGCTGGCAGTTATTGGTGAAACCATTGATGAAGATGATAGCCA
GATTAATGGTGTGGTTCTGAGCATTCGTAAAGGCGGTAACAAATTTGCACTGTGGACCGCGAGCGAAGAT
AAAGAACCGCTGCTGCGTATTGGTGGTAAATTCAAACAGGTTCTGGCGCTGACCGATGATGGTCACCTGG
AATTTTTTCCGCATAGCAGCGCCAATGGTCGTCATCCTCAACCATCAATCACCTTGTAAGCTAGCCCTAG
GAGATCCGGCTGCTAACAAAGCCCGAAAGGAAGCTGAGTTGGCTGCTGCCACCGCTGAGCAATAACTAGC
ATAACCCCTTGGGGCCTCTAAACGGGTCTTGAGGGGTTTTTTGCTGAAAGGAGGAACTATATCCGGATAT
CCCGCAAGAGGCCCGGCAGTACCGGCATAACCAAGCCTATGCCTACAGCATCCAGGGTGACGGTGCCGAG
GATGACGATGAGCGCATTGTTAGATTTCATACACGGTGCCTGACTGCGTTAGCAATTTAACTGTGATAAA
CTACCGCATTAAAGCTTATCGATGATAAGCTGTCAAACATGAGAATTACAACTTATATCGTATGGGGCTG
ACTTCAGGTGCTACATTTGAAGAGATAAATTGCACTGAAATCAAGAAATATTTTATCTGATTAATAAGAT
GATCTTCTTGAGATCGTTTTGGTCTGCGCGTAATCTCTTGCTCTGAAAACGAAAAAACCGCCTTGCAGGG
CGGTTTTTCGAAGGTTCTCTGAGCTACCAACTCTTTGAACCGAGGTAACTGGCTTGGAGGAGCGCAGTCA
CCAAAACTTGTCCTTTCAGTTTAGCCTTAACCGGCGCATGACTTCAAGACTAACTCCTCTAAATCAATTA
CCAGTGGCTGCTGCCAGTGGTGCTTTTGCATGTCTTTCCGGGTTGGACTCAAGACGATAGTTACCGGATA
AGGCGCAGCGGTCGGACTGAACGGGGGGTTCGTGCATACAGTCCAGCTTGGAGCGAACTGCCTACCCGGA
ACTGAGTGTCAGGCGTGGAATGAGACAAACGCGGCCATAACAGCGGAATGACACCGGTAAACCGAAAGGC
AGGAACAGGAGAGCGCACGAGGGAGCCGCCAGGGGGAAACGCCTGGTATCTTTATAGTCCTGTCGGGTTT
CGCCACCACTGATTTGAGCGTCAGATTTCGTGATGCTTGTCAGGGGGGCGGAGCCTATGGAAAAACGGCT
TTGCCGCGGCCCTCTCACTTCCCTGTTAAGTATCTTCCTGGCATCTTCCAGGAAATCTCCGCCCCGTTCG
TAAGCCATTTCCGCTCGCCGCAGTCGAACGACCGAGCGTAGCGAGTCAGTGAGCGAGGAAGCGGAATATA
TCCTGTATCACATATTCTGCTGACGCACCGGTGCAGCCTTTTTTCTCCTGCCACATGAAGCACTTCACTG
ACACCCTCATCAGTGCCAACATAGTAAGCCAGTATACACTCCCCTAGCGCTGATGTCCGGCGGTGCTTTT
GCCGTTACGCACCACCCCGTCAGTAGCTGAACAGGAGGGACAGCTGATAGAAACAGAAGCCACTGGAGCA
CCTCAAAAACACCATCATACACTAAATCAGTAAGTTGGCAGCATCACCCGACGCACTTTGCGCCGAATAA
ATACCTGTGACGGAAGATCACTTCGCAGAATAAATAAATCCTGGTGTCCCTGTTGATACCGGGAAGCCCT
GGGCCAACTTTTGGCGAAAATGAGACGTTGATCGGCACGTAAGAGGTTCCAACTTTCACCATAATGAAAT
AAGATCACTACCGGGCGTATTTTTTGAGTTATCGAGATTTTCAGGAGCTAAGGAAGCTAAAATGGAGAAA
AAAATCACTGGATATACCACCGTTGATATATCCCAATGGCATCGTAAAGAACATTTTGAGGCATTTCAGT
CAGTTGCTCAATGTACCTATAACCAGACCGTTCAGCTGGATATTACGGCCTTTTTAAAGACCGTAAAGAA
AAATAAGCACAAGTTTTATCCGGCCTTTATTCACATTCTTGCCCGCCTGATGAATGCTCATCCGGAATTC
